>Addgene plasmid #33079 | pCMV-Flag-YAP-S127/387A | addgene partial sequence | sequence record 41610 | CMV-F 5'-CGCAAATGGGCGGTAGGCGTG-3'
TTAGTGAACCGTCAGAATTGATCTACCATGGACTACAAAGACGATGACGACAAGCTTGCGGCCGCGAATT
CAAGCTTAGCCACCATGGACTACAAAGACGATGACGATAAAGCAAGGCTCGAATCGGTACCTAAGGATCC
CGGGCAGCAGCCGCCGCCTCAACCGGCCCCCCAGGGCCAAGGGCAGCCGCCTTCGCAGCCCCCGCAGGGG
CAGGGCCCGCCGTCCGGACCCGGGCAACCGGCACCCGCGGCGACCCAGGCGGCGCCGCAGGCACCCCCCG
CCGGGCATCAGATCGTGCACGTCCGCGGGGACTCGGAGACCGACCTGGAGGCGCTCTTCAACGCCGTCAT
GAACCCCAAGACGGCCAACGTGCCCCAGACCGTGCCCATGAGGCTCCGGAAGCTGCCCGACTCCTTCTTC
AAGCCGCCGGAGCCCAAATCCCACTCCCGACAGGCCAGTACTGATGCAGGCACTGCAGGAGCCCTGACTC
CACAGCATGTTCGAGCTCATGCCTCTCCAGCTTCTCTGCAGTTGGGAGCTGTTTCTCCTGGGACACTGAC
CCCCACTGGAGTAGTCTCTGGCCCAGCAGCTACACCCACAGCTCAGCATCTTCGACAGTCTTCTTTTGAG
ATACCTGATGATGTACCTCTGCCAGCAGGTTGGGAGATGGCAAAGACATCTTCTGGTCAGAGATACTTCT
TAAATCACATCGATCAGACAACAACATGGCAGGACCCCAGGAAGGCCATGCTGTCCCAGATGAACGTCAC
AGCCCCCACCAGTCCACCAGTGCAGCAGAATATGATGAACTCGGCTTCAGGTCCTCTTCCTGATGGATGG
GAACAAGCCATGAC
