>Addgene plasmid #33079 | pCMV-Flag-YAP-S127/387A | addgene partial sequence | sequence record 43130 | hGH-pA-R 5'-CCAGCTTGGTTCCCAATAGA-3'
CCACTTGCCCCTTGCTCCATACCACCCCCCTCCACCCCATAATATTATAGAAGGACACCTAGTTCAGACA
AAATGATGCAACTTAATTTTATTAGGACAAGGCTGGTGGGCACTGGAGTGGCAACTTCCAGGGCCAGGAG
AGGCACTGGGGAGGGGTCACAGGGATGCCACCCGGGATCCTCTAGACTCGAGCGGCCGCCACTGTGCTGG
ATATCTGCAGAATTCAGTCTGCCTGAGGGCTCTATAACCATGTAAGAAAGCTTTCTTTATCTAGCTTGGT
GGCAGCCAAAACAGACTCCATGTCATTAAGGATGTCAGAACTCAAAGCTTCCTGCAGACTTGGCATCAGC
TCCTCTCCTTCTATGTTCATTCCATCTCCTTCCAGTGTTCCAAGGTCCACATTTGTCCCAGGAATGGCTT
CAAGGTAGTCTGGGAAACGGTTCTGCTGTGAGGGCAGGGTGCTTTGGTTGATAGTATCACCTGTATCCAT
CTCATCCACACTGTTCAGGAAGTCATCTGGGGTTCGAGGGACACTGTAGCTGCTCATGGCTAGTCCACTG
TCTGTACTCTCATCTCGAGAGTGATAGGTGCCACTGTTAAGGAAAGGATCTGAGCTATTGGTCGTCATTG
TTCTCAATTCCTGAGACATCCCGGGAGAAGACACTGGATTTTGAGTCCCACCATCCTGCTCCAGTGTTGG
TAACTGGCTA
