[The description below was written by a language model from this plasmid's Addgene catalogue record.]
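Description:
pCMV-Flag-YAP-S127/387A is a mammalian expression plasmid built on a pCMV backbone of roughly 5 kb (without insert). It is propagated in E. coli under ampicillin selection. The record lists its copy number as unknown and does not describe the bacterial origin of replication or any mammalian selection marker. No feature table is provided, so the details of the backbone cannot be stated beyond the catalogue fields. The listed 3′ sequencing primer anneals to an hGH polyadenylation region, which suggests that the expression cassette ends in a human growth hormone polyA signal.

The insert is human YAP (YAP1), the transcriptional co-activator that acts as the main downstream effector of the Hippo pathway. It is transcribed from the strong constitutive CMV promoter and carries an N-terminal Flag epitope for detection by immunoblotting or immunofluorescence and for immunoprecipitation. The coding sequence has two serine-to-alanine substitutions, S127A and S387A, which remove phosphorylatable residues. From general knowledge, S127 is a Lats kinase target whose phosphorylation promotes 14-3-3 binding and cytoplasmic retention of YAP. The associated publication concerns coordinated phosphorylation by Lats and CK1 that controls YAP stability through the SCF(β-TRCP) ubiquitin ligase, so the second mutation is presumably aimed at that degradation-linked regulation, although the record does not state the role of S387 explicitly. The construct is suited to transient expression in mammalian cells to compare a phosphorylation-resistant YAP with wild-type or single-site mutants in studies of localisation, stability and activity. The insert was cloned by restriction enzymes, but the sites are not recorded.
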