Addgene plasmid #33079: pCMV-Flag-YAP-S127/387A
Depositing lab: Kunliang Guan. Depositing organization: University of California, San Diego (UCSD). Publication: A coordinated phosphorylation by Lats and CK1 regulates YAP stability through SCF(beta-TRCP). Zhao B, Li L, Tumaneng K, Wang CY, Guan KL. Genes Dev. 2010 Jan 1. 24(1):72-85. 10.1101/gad.1843810 PubMed 20048001.
Backbone
  Vector backbone: pCMV
  Backbone size w/o insert (bp): 5000
  Vector type: Mammalian Expression
Growth in bacteria
  Bacterial resistance: Ampicillin, 100 μg/mL
  Growth temperature: 37°C
  Growth strain: DH5alpha
  Copy number: Unknown
Gene/Insert
  Gene/Insert name: YAP
  Species: H. sapiens (human)
  Mutation: S127A, S387A
  Entrez Gene: YAP1 (a.k.a. COB1, YAP, YAP-1, YAP2, YAP65, YKI)
  Promoter: CMV
  Tag / fusion protein: Flag (N terminal on insert)
  Cloning method: Restriction Enzyme; 5′ cloning site NA (unknown if destroyed); 3′ cloning site NA (unknown if destroyed)
  Sequencing primers: 5′ CMV-F; 3′ hGH-pA-R
Terms and licenses: Academic/Nonprofit Terms; Industry Terms: Not Available to Industry
How to cite: pCMV-Flag-YAP-S127/387A was a gift from Kunliang Guan (Addgene plasmid # 33079 ; http://n2t.net/addgene:33079 ; RRID:Addgene_33079)
